Addgene plasmid #1784: Twist-siRNA3
Depositing lab: Bob Weinberg. Depositing organization: Whitehead Institute for Biomedical Research. Publication: Twist, a master regulator of morphogenesis, plays an essential role in tumor metastasis. Yang J, Mani SA, Donaher JL, Ramaswamy S, Itzykson RA, Come C, Savagner P, Gitelman I, Richardson A, Weinberg RA. Cell 2004 Jun 25;117(7):927-39. 10.1016/j.cell.2004.06.006 PubMed 15210113.
Backbone
  Vector backbone: pSP-108
  Backbone size w/o insert (bp): 9439
  Vector type: Mammalian Expression
  Selectable markers: Puromycin
Growth in bacteria
  Bacterial resistance: Ampicillin, 100 μg/mL
  Growth temperature: 37°C
  Growth strain: DH5alpha
  Copy number: Unknown
Gene/Insert
  Gene/Insert name: siTwist (alt names: siRNA Twist; mTwist; Twist)
  Species: M. musculus (mouse)
  GenBank ID: M63649
  Entrez Gene: Twist1 (a.k.a. M-Twist, Pde, Ska10, Ska<m10Jus>, Twist, bHLHa38, pdt)
  Cloning method: Restriction Enzyme; 5′ cloning site BstBI (not destroyed); 3′ cloning site BamHI (not destroyed)
  Sequencing primers: 5′ na
Resource information
  A portion of this plasmid was derived from a plasmid made by: Empty pSP108 vector can be obtained from Dr. Eric Fearson, Univ of Michigan
Terms and licenses: Academic/Nonprofit Terms; Industry Terms: Not Available to Industry
Depositor comments: Twist-siRNA3-targetting sequence is AAGCTGAGCAAGATTCAGACC
How to cite: Twist-siRNA3 was a gift from Bob Weinberg (Addgene plasmid # 1784 ; http://n2t.net/addgene:1784 ; RRID:Addgene_1784)
