[The description below was written by a language model from this plasmid's Addgene catalogue record and the feature table of its GenBank file.]
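Description:
Twist-siRNA3 is a short-hairpin/siRNA expression plasmid built on the pSP-108 backbone and catalogued as a mammalian expression vector. Its feature map shows that it is organised as an HIV-1-based, self-inactivating lentiviral transfer vector. It is propagated in E. coli through a high-copy ColE1/pUC-type origin with ampicillin selection (bla). Transduced or transfected mammalian cells are selected with puromycin, through a puromycin N-acetyltransferase gene driven by the SV40 enhancer/early promoter.

The payload is a small insert cloned between BstBI and BamHI that encodes an siRNA against mouse Twist1, a bHLH transcription factor. The assembled plasmid is only about 50 bp larger than the empty backbone, which fits a short hairpin-type oligonucleotide insert. The insert is not annotated as a separate feature, but a human U6 RNA polymerase III promoter is present. This is the standard promoter for small-RNA transcription and presumably drives the insert.

The U6 and SV40-puromycin cassettes lie between HIV-1 elements: a full-length LTR, the Psi packaging signal, the Rev response element, a WPRE and a U3-deleted LTR. These allow the vector RNA to be packaged, exported in a Rev-dependent manner and integrated, with the viral promoter inactivated after integration. The viral region appears to run in reverse orientation relative to the map numbering, and feature orientations are annotated inconsistently. Small annotations such as the gp41 peptide and Factor Xa site are probably incidental sequence matches. Outside the viral region there is a second SV40 promoter/origin and SV40 small t intron and poly(A) sequences from the backbone.

The associated publication concerns the role of Twist in tumour metastasis, and the construct was evidently used for stable knockdown of Twist in mouse cells.
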