LOCUS       Exported 9488 bp ds-DNA circular SYN 12-MAY-2021
DEFINITION  synthetic circular DNA
ACCESSION   .
VERSION     .
KEYWORDS    Twist-siRNA3
SOURCE      synthetic DNA construct
  ORGANISM  synthetic DNA construct
REFERENCE   1 (bases 1 to 9488)
  AUTHORS   Yang J, Mani SA, Donaher JL, Ramaswamy S, Itzykson RA, Come C,
            Savagner P, Gitelman I, Richardson A, Weinberg RA
  TITLE     Twist, a master regulator of morphogenesis, plays an essential role
            in tumor metastasis.
  JOURNAL   Cell 2004 Jun 25;117(7):927-39.
  PUBMED    15210113
REFERENCE   2 (bases 1 to 9488)
  AUTHORS   .
  TITLE     Direct Submission
  JOURNAL   Exported May 12, 2021 from SnapGene Server 1.1.58
            http://www.snapgene.com
FEATURES             Location/Qualifiers
     source          1..9488
                     /organism="synthetic DNA construct"
                     /mol_type="other DNA"
     CDS             complement(605..1465)
                     /codon_start=1
                     /gene="bla"
                     /product="beta-lactamase"
                     /label=AmpR
                     /note="confers resistance to ampicillin, carbenicillin, and
                     related antibiotics"
                     /translation="MSIQHFRVALIPFFAAFCLPVFAHPETLVKVKDAEDQLGARVGYI
                     ELDLNSGKILESFRPEERFPMMSTFKVLLCGAVLSRIDAGQEQLGRRIHYSQNDLVEYS
                     PVTEKHLTDGMTVRELCSAAITMSDNTAANLLLTTIGGPKELTAFLHNMGDHVTRLDRW
                     EPELNEAIPNDERDTTMPVAMATTLRKLLTGELLTLASRQQLIDWMEADKVAGPLLRSA
                     LPAGWFIADKSGAGERGSRGIIAALGPDGKPSRIVVIYTTGSQATMDERNRQIAEIGAS
                     LIKHW"
     primer_bind     1228..1247
                     /label=Amp-R
                     /note="Ampicillin resistance gene, reverse primer"
     promoter        complement(1466..1570)
                     /gene="bla"
                     /label=AmpR promoter
     primer_bind     1638..1656
                     /label=pBRforEco
                     /note="pBR322 vectors, upsteam of EcoRI site, forward
                     primer"
     primer_bind     complement(1694..1716)
                     /label=pGEX 3'
                     /note="pGEX vectors, reverse primer"
     primer_bind     1816..1835
                     /label=pRS-marker
                     /note="pRS vectors, use to sequence yeast selectable
                     marker"
     primer_bind     2049..2068
                     /label=pBRrevBam
                     /note="pBR322 vectors, tet region, downstream of BamHI,
                     reverse primer"
     promoter        2358..2376
                     /label=SP6 promoter
                     /note="promoter for bacteriophage SP6 RNA polymerase"
     primer_bind     2358..2375
                     /label=SP6
                     /note="SP6 promoter, forward primer"
     LTR             2401..2634
                     /label=3' LTR (Delta-U3)
                     /note="self-inactivating 3' long terminal repeat (LTR) from
                     HIV-1"
     misc_feature    2727..3315
                     /label=WPRE
                     /note="woodchuck hepatitis virus posttranscriptional
                     regulatory element"
     CDS             2833..2844
                     /codon_start=1
                     /product="Factor Xa recognition and cleavage site"
                     /label=Factor Xa site
                     /translation="IEGR"
     primer_bind     3242..3262
                     /label=WPRE-R
                     /note="WPRE, reverse primer"
     CDS             complement(3386..3985)
                     /codon_start=1
                     /gene="pac from Streptomyces alboniger"
                     /product="puromycin N-acetyltransferase"
                     /label=PuroR
                     /note="confers resistance to puromycin"
                     /translation="MTEYKPTVRLATRDDVPRAVRTLAAAFADYPATRHTVDPDRHIER
                     VTELQELFLTRVGLDIGKVWVADDGAAVAVWTTPESVEAGAVFAEIGPRMAELSGSRLA
                     AQQQMEGLLAPHRPKEPAWFLATVGVSPDHQGKGLGSAVVLPGVEAAERAGVPAFLETS
                     APRNLPFYERLGFTVTADVEVPEGPRTWCMTRKPGA"
     primer_bind     complement(3469..3489)
                     /label=Puro-F
                     /note="Puromycin resistance gene, forward primer"
     primer_bind     3966..3985
                     /label=Puro-R
                     /note="Puromycin resistance gene, reverse primer. Also
                     called puro-variant-R"
     promoter        complement(3995..4324)
                     /label=SV40 promoter
                     /note="SV40 enhancer and early promoter"
     rep_origin      4009..4144
                     /label=SV40 ori
                     /note="SV40 origin of replication"
     promoter        4356..4596
                     /label=U6 promoter
                     /note="RNA polymerase III promoter for human U6 snRNA"
     primer_bind     4356..4376
                     /label=hU6-F
                     /note="Human U6 promoter, forward primer"
     primer_bind     4527..4546
                     /label=LKO.1 5'
                     /note="Human U6 promoter, forward primer"
     CDS             complement(4923..4967)
                     /codon_start=1
                     /product="antigenic peptide corresponding to amino acids
                     655 to 669 of the HIV envelope protein gp41 (Lutje Hulsik
                     et al., 2013)"
                     /label=gp41 peptide
                     /note="recognized by the 2H10 single-chain llama nanobody"
                     /translation="KNEQELLELDKWASL"
     misc_feature    5152..5385
                     /label=RRE
                     /note="The Rev response element (RRE) of HIV-1 allows for
                     Rev-dependent mRNA export from the nucleus to the
                     cytoplasm."
     misc_feature    5878..6003
                     /label=HIV-1 Psi
                     /note="packaging signal of human immunodeficiency virus
                     type 1"
     LTR             6050..6683
                     /label=3' LTR
                     /note="3' long terminal repeat (LTR) from HIV-1"
     polyA_signal    6851..6985
                     /label=SV40 poly(A) signal
                     /note="SV40 polyadenylation signal"
     primer_bind     complement(6875..6894)
                     /label=EBV-rev
                     /note="SV40 polyA terminator, reverse primer"
     primer_bind     6929..6948
                     /label=SV40pA-R
                     /note="SV40 polyA, reverse primer"
     CDS             complement(7410..7430)
                     /codon_start=1
                     /product="nuclear localization signal of SV40 (simian virus
                     40) large T antigen"
                     /label=SV40 NLS
                     /translation="PKKKRKV"
     intron          7560..7625
                     /label=small t intron
                     /note="SV40 (simian virus 40) small t antigen intron"
     promoter        complement(8759..9088)
                     /label=SV40 promoter
                     /note="SV40 enhancer and early promoter"
     rep_origin      8773..8908
                     /label=SV40 ori
                     /note="SV40 origin of replication"
     primer_bind     complement(9163..9180)
                     /label=L4440
                     /note="L4440 vector, forward primer"
     rep_origin      complement(9334..434)
                     /direction=LEFT
                     /label=ori
                     /note="high-copy-number ColE1/pMB1/pBR322/pUC origin of
                     replication"
     primer_bind     complement(9414..9433)
                     /label=pBR322ori-F
                     /note="pBR322 origin, forward primer"
ORIGIN
        1 tgtccgcctt tctcccttcg ggaagcgtgg cgctttctca tagctcacgc tgtaggtatc
       61 tcagttcggt gtaggtcgtt cgctccaagc tgggctgtgt gcacgaaccc cccgttcagc
      121 ccgaccgctg cgccttatcc ggtaactatc gtcttgagtc caacccggta agacacgact
      181 tatcgccact ggcagcagcc actggtaaca ggattagcag agcgaggtat gtaggcggtg
      241 ctacagagtt cttgaagtgg tggcctaact acggctacac tagaagaaca gtatttggta
      301 tctgcgctct gctgaagcca gttaccttcg gaaaaagagt tggtagctct tgatccggca
      361 aacaaaccac cgctggtagc ggtggttttt ttgtttgcaa gcagcagatt acgcgcagaa
      421 aaaaaggatc tcaagaagat cctttgatct tttctacggg gtctgacgct cagtggaacg
      481 aaaactcacg ttaagggatt ttggtcatga gattatcaaa aaggatcttc acctagatcc
      541 ttttaaatta aaaatgaagt tttaaatcaa tctaaagtat atatgagtaa acttggtctg
      601 acagttacca atgcttaatc agtgaggcac ctatctcagc gatctgtcta tttcgttcat
      661 ccatagttgc ctgactcccc gtcgtgtaga taactacgat acgggagggc ttaccatctg
      721 gccccagtgc tgcaatgata ccgcgagacc cacgctcacc ggctccagat ttatcagcaa
      781 taaaccagcc agccggaagg gccgagcgca gaagtggtcc tgcaacttta tccgcctcca
      841 tccagtctat taattgttgc cgggaagcta gagtaagtag ttcgccagtt aatagtttgc
      901 gcaacgttgt tgccattgct acaggcatcg tggtgtcacg ctcgtcgttt ggtatggctt
      961 cattcagctc cggttcccaa cgatcaaggc gagttacatg atcccccatg ttgtgcaaaa
     1021 aagcggttag ctccttcggt cctccgatcg ttgtcagaag taagttggcc gcagtgttat
     1081 cactcatggt tatggcagca ctgcataatt ctcttactgt catgccatcc gtaagatgct
     1141 tttctgtgac tggtgagtac tcaaccaagt cattctgaga atagtgtatg cggcgaccga
     1201 gttgctcttg cccggcgtca atacgggata ataccgcgcc acatagcaga actttaaaag
     1261 tgctcatcat tggaaaacgt tcttcggggc gaaaactctc aaggatctta ccgctgttga
     1321 gatccagttc gatgtaaccc actcgtgcac ccaactgatc ttcagcatct tttactttca
     1381 ccagcgtttc tgggtgagca aaaacaggaa ggcaaaatgc cgcaaaaaag ggaataaggg
     1441 cgacacggaa atgttgaata ctcatactct tcctttttca atattattga agcatttatc
     1501 agggttattg tctcatgagc ggatacatat ttgaatgtat ttagaaaaat aaacaaatag
     1561 gggttccgcg cacatttccc cgaaaagtgc cacctgacgt ctaagaaacc attattatca
     1621 tgacattaac ctataaaaat aggcgtatca cgaggccctt tcgtctcgcg cgtttcggtg
     1681 atgacggtga aaacctctga cacatgcagc tcccggagac ggtcacagct tgtctgtaag
     1741 cggatgccgg gagcagacaa gcccgtcagg gcgcgtcagc gggtgttggc gggtgtcggg
     1801 gctggcttaa ctatgcggca tcagagcaga ttgtactgag agtgcaccat tcgacgctct
     1861 cccttatgcg actcctgcat taggaagcag cccagtagta ggttgaggcc gttgagcacc
     1921 gccgccgcaa ggaatggtgc atgcaaggag atggcgccca acagtccccc ggccacgggg
     1981 cctgccacca tacccacgcc gaaacaagcg ctcatgagcc cgaagtggcg agcccgatct
     2041 tccccatcgg tgatgtcggc gatataggcg ccagcaaccg cacctgtggc gccggtgatg
     2101 ccggccacga tgcgtccggc gtagaggatc tggctagcga tgaccctgct gattggttcg
     2161 ctgaccattt ccgggtgcgg gacggcgtta ccagaaactc agaaggttcg tccaaccaaa
     2221 ccgactctga cggcagttta cgagagagat gatagggtct gcttcagtaa gccagatgct
     2281 acacaattag gcttgtacat attgtcgtta gaacgcggct acaattaata cataacctta
     2341 tgtatcatac acatacgatt taggtgacac tatagaatac acggaattaa ttctagatgc
     2401 tgctagagat tttccacact gactaaaagg gtctgaggga tctctagtta ccagagtcac
     2461 acaacagacg ggcacacact acttgaagca ctcaaggcaa gctttattga ggcttaagca
     2521 gtgggttccc tagttagcca gagagctccc aggctcagat ctggtctaac cagagagacc
     2581 cagtacaagc aaaaagcaga tcttgtcttc gttgggagtg aattagccct tccagtcccc
     2641 ccttttcttt taaaaagtgg ctaagatcta cagctgcctt gtaagtcatt ggtcttaaag
     2701 gtaccgagct cgaattaatt cccgatgcgg ggaggcggcc caaagggaga tccgactcgt
     2761 ctgagggcga aggcgaagac gcggaagagg ccgcagagcc ggcagcaggc cgcgggaagg
     2821 aaggtccgct ggattgaggg ccgaagggac gtagcagaag gacgtcccgc gcagaatcca
     2881 ggtggcaaca caggcgagca gccatggaaa ggacgtcagc ttccccgaca acaccacgga
     2941 attgtcagtg cccaacagcc gagcccctgt ccagcagcgg gcaaggcagg cggcgatgag
     3001 ttccgccgtg gcaataggga gggggaaagc gaaagtcccg gaaaggagct gacaggtggt
     3061 ggcaatgccc caaccagtgg gggttgcgtc agcaaacaca gtgcacacca cgccacgttg
     3121 cctgacaacg ggccacaact cctcataaag agacagcaac caggatttat acaaggagga
     3181 gaaaatgaaa gccatacggg aagcaatagc atgatacaaa ggcattaaag cagcgtatcc
     3241 acatagcgta aaaggagcaa catagttaag aataccagtc aatctttcac aaattttgta
     3301 atccagaggt tgattatcgg aattaattcg atgcatgggg tcgtgcgctc ctttcggtcg
     3361 ggcgctgcgg gtcgtggggc gggcgtcagg caccgggctt gcgggtcatg caccaggtgc
     3421 gcggtccttc gggcacctcg acgtcggcgg tgacggtgaa gccgagccgc tcgtagaagg
     3481 ggaggttgcg gggcgcggag gtctccagga aggcgggcac cccggcgcgc tcggccgcct
     3541 ccactccggg gagcacgacg gcgctgccca gacccttgcc ctggtggtcg ggcgagacgc
     3601 cgacggtggc caggaaccac gcgggctcct tgggccggtg cggcgccagg aggccttcca
     3661 tctgttgctg cgcggccagc cgggaaccgc tcaactcggc catgcgcggg ccgatctcgg
     3721 cgaacaccgc ccccgcttcg acgctctccg gcgtggtcca gaccgccacc gcggcgccgt
     3781 cgtccgcgac ccacaccttg ccgatgtcga gcccgacgcg cgtgaggaag agttcttgca
     3841 gctcggtgac ccgctcgatg tggcggtccg gatcgacggt gtggcgcgtg gcggggtagt
     3901 cggcgaacgc ggcggcgagg gtgcgtacgg ccctggggac gtcgtcgcgg gtggcgaggc
     3961 gcaccgtggg cttgtactcg gtcatggtaa gctttttgca aaagcctagg cctccaaaaa
     4021 agcctcctca ctacttctgg aatagctcag aggccgaggc ggcctcggcc tctgcataaa
     4081 taaaaaaaat tagtcagcca tggggcggag aatgggcgga actgggcgga gttaggggcg
     4141 ggatgggcgg agttaggggc gggactatgg ttgctgacta attgagatgc atgctttgca
     4201 tacttctgcc tgctggggag cctggggact ttccacacct ggttgctgac taattgagat
     4261 gcatgctttg catacttctg cctgctgggg agcctgggga ctttccacac cctaactgac
     4321 acacattcca cagggtcgac aaggtcgggc aggaagaggg cctatttccc atgattcctt
     4381 catatttgca tatacgatac aaggctgtta gagagataat tagaattaat ttgactgtaa
     4441 acacaaagat attagtacaa aatacgtgac gtagaaagta ataatttctt gggtagtttg
     4501 cagttttaaa attatgtttt aaaatggact atcatatgct taccgtaact tgaaagtatt
     4561 tcgatttctt ggctttatat atcttgtgga aaggacgatt cgaaaagctg agcaagattc
     4621 agaccttcaa gagaggtctg aatcttgctc agcttttgga tccgataccg tcgagatccg
     4681 ttcactaatc gaatggatct gtctctgtct ctctctccac cttcttcttc tattccttcg
     4741 ggcctgtcgg gtcccctcgg ggttgggagg tgggtctgaa acgataatgg tgaatatccc
     4801 tgcctaactc tattcactat agaaagtaca gcaaaaacta ttcttaaacc taccaagcct
     4861 cctactatca ttatgaataa ttttatatac cacagccaat ttgttatgtt aaaccaattc
     4921 cacaaacttg cccatttatc taattccaat aattcttgtt cattcttttc ttgctggttt
     4981 tgcgattctt caattaagga gtgtattaag cttgtgtaat tgttaatttc tctgtcccac
     5041 tccatccagg tcgtgtgatt ccaaatctgt tccagagatt tattactcca actagcattc
     5101 caaggcacag cagtggtgca aatgagtttt ccagagcaac cccaaatccc caggagctgt
     5161 tgatccttta ggtatctttc cacagccagg attcttgcct ggagctgctt gatgccccag
     5221 actgtgagtt gcaacagatg ctgttgcgcc tcaatagccc tcagcaaatt gttctgctgc
     5281 tgcactatac cagacaataa ttgtctggcc tgtaccgtca gcgtcattga cgctgcgccc
     5341 atagtgcttc ctgctgctcc caagaaccca aggaacaaag ctcctattcc cactgctctt
     5401 ttttctctct gcaccactct tctctttgcc ttggtgggtg ctactcctaa tggttcaatt
     5461 tttactactt tatatttata taattcactt ctccaattgt ccctcatatc tcctcctcca
     5521 ggtctgaaga tcagcggccg cttgctgtgc ggtggtctta cttttgtttt gctcttcctc
     5581 tatcttgtct aaagcttcct tggtgtcttt tatctctatc ctttgatgca cacaatagag
     5641 ggttgctact gtattatata atgatctaag ttcttctgat cctgtctgaa gggatggttg
     5701 tagctgtccc agtatttgtc tacagccttc tgatgtttct aacaggccag gattaactgc
     5761 gaatcgttct agctccctgc ttgcccatac tatatgtttt aatttatatt ttttctttcc
     5821 ccctggcctt aaccgaattt tttcccatcg cgatctaatt ctcccccgct taatactgac
     5881 gctctcgcac ccatctctct ccttctagcc tccgctagtc aaaatttttg gcgtactcac
     5941 cagtcgccgc ccctcgcctc ttgccgtgcg cgcttcagca agccgagtcc tgcgtcgaga
     6001 gagctcctct ggtttccctt tcgctttcaa gtccctgttc gggcgccact gctagagatt
     6061 ttccacactg actaaaaggg tctgagggat ctctagttac cagagtcaca caacagacgg
     6121 gcacacacta cttgaagcac tcaaggcaag ctttattgag gcttaagcag tgggttccct
     6181 agttagccag agagctccca ggctcagatc tggtctaacc agagagaccc agtacaggca
     6241 aaaagcagct gcttatatgc aggatctgag ggctcgccac tccccagtcc cgcccaggcc
     6301 acgcctccct ggaaagtccc cagcggaaag tcccttgtag caagctcgat atcagcagtt
     6361 cttgaagtac tccggatgca gctctcgggc cacgtgatga aatgctaggc ggctgtcaaa
     6421 cctccactct aacacttctc tctccgggtc atccatccca tgcaggctca cagggtgtaa
     6481 caagctggtg ttctctcctt tattggcctc ttctacctta tctggctcaa ctggtactag
     6541 cttgtagcac catccaaagg tcagtggata tctgacccct ggccctggtg tgtagttctg
     6601 ctaatcaggg aagtagcctt gtgtgtggta gatccacaga tcaaggatat cttgtcttct
     6661 ttgggagtga attagccctt ccaactacta agtttgtagt acatatttaa caaatacaat
     6721 ttctttaaaa tgaaaataat tcagaggaat cacaggttta gagtaaatga aaccacaggt
     6781 aattggcagt ggtaataggg tatggggtgg gaagtttggg atgattttgg ttagcttgag
     6841 ttatccagtt gatccagaca tgataagata cattgatgag tttggacaaa ccacaactag
     6901 aatgcagtga aaaaaatgct ttatttgtga aatttgtgat gctattgctt tatttgtaac
     6961 cattataagc tgcaataaac aagttaacaa caacaattgc attcatttta tgtttcaggt
     7021 tcagggggag gtgtgggagg ttttttaaag caagtaaaac ctctacaaat gtggtatggc
     7081 tgattatgat ctctagtcaa ggcactatac atcaaatatt ccttattaac ccctttacaa
     7141 attaaaaagc taaaggtaca caatttttga gcatagttat taatagcaga cactctatgc
     7201 ctgtgtggag taagaaaaaa cagtatgtta tgattataac tgttatgcct acttataaag
     7261 gttacagaat atttttccat aattttcttg tatagcagtg cagctttttc ctttgtggtg
     7321 taaatagcaa agcaagcaag agttctatta ctaaacacag catgactcaa aaaacttagc
     7381 aattctgaag gaaagtcctt ggggtcttct acctttctct tcttttttgg aggagtagaa
     7441 tgttgagagt cagcagtagc ctcatcatca ctagatggca tttcttctga gcaaaacagg
     7501 ttttcctcat taaaggcatt ccaccactgc tcccattcat cagttccata ggttggaatc
     7561 taaaatacac aaacaattag aatcagtagt ttaacacatt atacacttaa aaattttata
     7621 tttaccttag agctttaaat ctctgtaggt agtttgtcca attatgtcac accacagaag
     7681 taaggttcct tcacaaagat ccggggccca ctcataaatc cagttgccgc cacggtagcc
     7741 aatcaccgta tcgtataaat catcgtcggt acgttcggca tcgctcatca caatacgtgc
     7801 ctggacgtcg aggatttcgc gtgggtcaat gccgcgccag atccacatca gacggttaat
     7861 catgcgatac cagtgaggga tggttttacc atcaagggcc gactgcacag gcggttgtgc
     7921 gccgtgatta aagcggcgga ctagcgtcga ggtttcagga tgtttaaagc ggggtttgaa
     7981 cagggtttcg ctcaggtttg cctgtgtcat ggatgcagcc tccagaatac ttactggaaa
     8041 ctattgtaac ccgcctgaag ttaaaaagaa caacgcccgg cagtgccagg cgttgaaaag
     8101 attagcgacc ggagattggc gggacgaata cgacgcccat atcccacggc tgttcaatcc
     8161 aggtatcttg cgggatatca acaacatagt catcaaccag cggacgacca gccggttttg
     8221 cgaagatggt gacaaagtgc gcttttggat acatttcacg aatcgcaacc gcagtaccac
     8281 cggtatccac caggtcatca ataacgatga agccttcgcc atcgccttct gcgcgtttca
     8341 gcactttaag ctcgcgctgg ttgtcgtgat cgtagctgga aatacaaacg gtatcgacat
     8401 gacgaatacc cagttcacgc gccagtaacg cacccggtac agaccgccac ggcttacggc
     8461 aataatgcct ttccattgtt cagaaggcat cagtcggctt gcgagtttac gtgcatggat
     8521 ctgcaacatg tcccaggtga cgatgtattt ttcgctcatg tgaagtgtcc cagcctgttt
     8581 atctacggct taaaaagtgt tcgaggggaa aataggttgc gcgagattat agagatctgg
     8641 cgcactaaaa accagtattt cacatgagtc cgcgtctttt tacgcactgc ctctccctga
     8701 cgcgggataa agtggtattc tcaaacatat ctcgcaagcc tgtcttgtgt ccaagctttt
     8761 tgcaaaagcc taggcctcca aaaaagcctc ctcactactt ctggaatagc tcagaggccg
     8821 aggcggcctc ggcctctgca taaataaaaa aaattagtca gccatggggc ggagaatggg
     8881 cggaactggg cggagttagg ggcgggatgg gcggagttag gggcgggact atggttgctg
     8941 actaattgag atgcatgctt tgcatacttc tgcctgctgg ggagcctggg gactttccac
     9001 acctggttgc tgactaattg agatgcatgc tttgcatact tctgcctgct ggggagcctg
     9061 gggactttcc acaccctaac tgacacacat tccacagctg cattaatgaa tcggccaacg
     9121 cgcggggaga ggcggtttgc gtattgggcg ctcttccgct tcctcgctca ctgactcgct
     9181 gcgctcggtc gttcggctgc ggcgagcggt atcagctcac tcaaaggcgg taatacggtt
     9241 atccacagaa tcaggggata acgcaggaaa gaacatgtga gcaaaaggcc agcaaaaggc
     9301 caggaaccgt aaaaaggccg cgttgctggc gtttttccat aggctccgcc cccctgacga
     9361 gcatcacaaa aatcgacgct caagtcagag gtggcgaaac ccgacaggac tataaagata
     9421 ccaggcgttt ccccctggaa gctccctcgt gcgctctcct gttccgaccc tgccgcttac
     9481 cggatacc
//
